>Addgene plasmid #43811 | Active Wnt3-V5 | depositor full sequence | sequence record 59171 | Active Wnt3-V5 sequence 6537 bps
GACGGATCGGGAGATCTCCCGATCCCCTATGGTCGACTCTCAGTACAATCTGCTCTGATGCCGCATAGTT
AAGCCAGTATCTGCTCCCTGCTTGTGTGTTGGAGGTCGCTGAGTAGTGCGCGAGCAAAATTTAAGCTACA
ACAAGGCAAGGCTTGACCGACAATTGCATGAAGAATCTGCTTAGGGTTAGGCGTTTTGCGCTGCTTCGCG
ATGTACGGGCCAGATATACGCGTTGACATTGATTATTGACTAGTTATTAATAGTAATCAATTACGGGGTC
ATTAGTTCATAGCCCATATATGGAGTTCCGCGTTACATAACTTACGGTAAATGGCCCGCCTGGCTGACCG
CCCAACGACCCCCGCCCATTGACGTCAATAATGACGTATGTTCCCATAGTAACGCCAATAGGGACTTTCC
ATTGACGTCAATGGGTGGACTATTTACGGTAAACTGCCCACTTGGCAGTACATCAAGTGTATCATATGCC
AAGTACGCCCCCTATTGACGTCAATGACGGTAAATGGCCCGCCTGGCATTATGCCCAGTACATGACCTTA
TGGGACTTTCCTACTTGGCAGTACATCTACGTATTAGTCATCGCTATTACCATGGTGATGCGGTTTTGGC
AGTACATCAATGGGCGTGGATAGCGGTTTGACTCACGGGGATTTCCAAGTCTCCACCCCATTGACGTCAA
TGGGAGTTTGTTTTGGCACCAAAATCAACGGGACTTTCCAAAATGTCGTAACAACTCCGCCCCATTGACG
CAAATGGGCGGTAGGCGTGTACGGTGGGAGGTCTATATAAGCAGAGCTCTCTGGCTAACTAGAGAACCCA
CTGCTTACTGGCTTATCGAAATTAATACGACTCACTATAGGGAGACCCAAGCTGGCTAGTTAAGCTATCA
ACAAGTTTGTACAAAAAAGCAGGCTCCGCGGCCGCCCCCTTCACCATGGAGCCCCACCTGCTCGGGCTGC
TCCTCGGCCTCCTGCTCGGTGGCACCAGGGTCCTCGCTGGCTACCCAATTTGGTGGTCCCTGGCCCTGGG
CCAGCAGTACACATCTCTGGGCTCACAGCCCCTGCTCTGCGGCTCCATCCCAGGCCTGGTCCCCAAGCAA
CTGCGCTTCTGCCGCAATTACATCGAGATCATGCCCAGCGTGGCCGAGGGCGTGAAGCTGGGCATCCAGG
AGTGCCAGCACCAGTTCCGGGGCCGCCGCTGGAACTGCACCACCATAGATGACAGCCTGGCCATCTTTGG
GCCCGTCCTCGACAAAGCCACCCGCGAGTCGGCCTTCGTTCACGCCATCGCCTCGGCCGGCGTGGCCTTC
GCCGTCACCCGCTCCTGCGCCGAGGGCACCTCCACCATTTGCGGCTGTGACTCGCATCATAAGGGGCCGC
CTGGCGAAGGCTGGAAGTGGGGCGGCTGCAGCGAGGACGCTGACTTCGGCGTGTTAGTGTCCAGGGAGTT
CGCGGATGCGCGCGAGAACAGGCCGGACGCGCGCTCGGCCATGAACAAGCACAACAACGAGGCGGGCCGC
ACGACTATCCTGGACCACATGCACCTCAAATGCAAGTGCCACGGGCTGTCGGGCAGCTGTGAGGTGAAGA
CCTGCTGGTGGGCGCAGCCTGACTTCCGTGCCATCGGTGACTTCCTCAAGGACAAGTATGACAGCGCCTC
GGAGATGGTAGTAGAGAAGCACCGTGAGTCCCGAGGCTGGGTGGAGACCCTCCGGGCCAAGTACTCGCTC
TTCAAGCCACCCACGGAGAGGGACCTGGTCTACTACGAGAACTCCCCCAACTTTTGTGAGCCCAACCCAG
AGACGGGTTCCTTTGGCACAAGGGACCGGACTTGCAATGTCACCTCCCACGGCATCGATGGCTGCGATCT
GCTCTGCTGTGGCCGGGGCCACAACACGAGGACGGAGAAGCGGAAGGAAAAATGCCACTGCATCTTCCAC
TGGTGCTGCTACGTCAGCTGCCAGGAGTGTATTCGCATCTACGACGTGCACACCTGCAAGGGCGGAGGTA
AGCCTATCCCTAACCCTCTCCTCGGTCTCGATTCTACGCGTACCGGTTAGTAATGAGTTTAAACGGGGGA
GGCTAACTGAAACACGGAAGGAGACAATACCGGAAGGAACCCGCGCTATGACGGCAATAAAAAGACAGAA
TAAAACGCACGGGTGTTGGGTCGTTTGTTCATAAACGCGGGGTTCGGTCCCAGGGCTGGCACTCTGTCGA
TACCCCACCGAGACCCCATTGGGGCCAATACGCCCGCGTTTCTTCCTTTTCCCCACCCCACCCCCCAAGT
TCGGGTGAAGGCCCAGGGCTCGCAGCCAACGTCGGGGCGGCAGGCCCTGCCATAGCAGATCTGCGCAGCT
GGGGCTCTAGGGGGTATCCCC
[124 nt withheld, positions 2402-2525]
C
[32 nt withheld, positions 2527-2558]
CA
[57 nt withheld, positions 2561-2617]
A
[49 nt withheld, positions 2619-2667]
CCTTTGACGTTGGAGTCCACGTTCTTT
[37 nt withheld, positions 2695-2731]
ACCCTATCTCGGTCTATTCTTTTGATTTATAAGGGATTTTGGGGATTTCGGCCTATTGGTTAAAAAATGA
GCTGATTTAACAAAAATTTAACGCGAATTAATTCTGTGGAATGTGTGTCAGTTAGGGTGTGGAAAGTCCC
CAGGCTCCCCAGCAGGCAGAAGTATGCAAAGCATGCATCTCAATTAGTCAGCAACCAGGTGTGGAAAGTC
CCCAGGCTCCCCAGCAGGCAGAAGTATGCAAAGCATGCATCTCAATTAGTCAGCAACCATAGTCCCGCCC
CTAACTCCGCCCATCCCGCCCCTAACTCCGCCCAGTTCCGCCCATTCTCCGCCCCATGGCTGACTAATTT
TTTTTATTTATGCAGAGGCCGAGGCCGCCTCTGCCTCTGAGCTATTCCAGAAGTAGTGAGGAGGCTTTTT
TGGAGGCCTAGGCTTTTGCAAAAAGCTCCCGGGAGCTTGTATATCCATTTTCGGATCTGATCAAGAGACA
GGATGAGGATCGTTTCGCATGATTGAACAAGATGGATTGCACGCAGGTTCTCCGGCCGCTTGGGTGGAGA
GGCTATTCGGCTATGACTGGGCACAACAGACAATCGGCTGCTCTGATGCCGCCGTGTTCCGGCTGTCAGC
GCAGGGGCGCCCGGTTCTTTTTGTCAAGACCGACCTGTCCGGTGCCCTGAATGAACTGCAGGACGAGGCA
GCGCGGCTATCGTGGCTGGCCACGACGGGCGTTCCTTGCGCAGCTGTGCTCGACGTTGTCACTGAAGCGG
GAAGGGACTGGCTGCTATTGGGCGAAGTGCCGGGGCAGGATCTCCTGTCATCTCACCTTGCTCCTGCCGA
GAAAGTATCCATCATGGCTGATGCAATGCGGCGGCTGCATACGCTTGATCCGGCTACCTGCCCATTCGAC
CACCAAGCGAAACATCGCATCGAGCGAGCACGTACTCGGATGGAAGCCGGTCTTGTCGATCAGGATGATC
TGGACGAAGAGCATCAGGGGCTCGCGCCAGCCGAACTGTTCGCCAGGCTCAAGGCGCGCATGCCCGACGG
CGAGGATCTCGTCGTGACCCATGGCGATGCCTGCTTGCCGAATATCATGGTGGAAAATGGCCGCTTTTCT
GGATTCATCGACTGTGGCCGGCTGGGTGTGGCGGACCGCTATCAGGACATAGCGTTGGCTACCCGTGATA
TTGCTGAAGAGCTTGGCGGCGAATGGGCTGACCGCTTCCTCGTGCTTTACGGTATCGCCGCTCCCGATTC
GCAGCGCATCGCCTTCTATCGCCTTCTTGACGAGTTCTTCTGAGCGGGACTCTGGGGTTCGCGAAATGAC
CGACCAAGCGACGCCCAACCTGCCATCACGAGATTTCGATTCCACCGCCGCCTTCTATGAAAGGTTGGGC
TTCGGAATCGTTTTCCGGGACGCCGGCTGGATGATCCTCCAGCGCGGGGATCTCATGCTGGAGTTCTTCG
CCCACCCCAACTTGTTTATTGCAGCTTATAATGGTTACAAATAAAGCAATAGCATCACAAATTTCACAAA
TAAAGCATTTTTTTCACTGCATTCTAGTTGTGGTTTGTCCAAACTCATCAATGTATCTTATCATGTCTGT
ATACCGTCGACCTCTAGCTAGAGCTTGGCGTAATCATGGTCATAGCTGTTTCCTGTGTGAAATTGTTATC
CGCTCACAATTCCACACAACATACGAGCCGGAAGCATAAAGTGTAAAGCCTGGGGTGCCTAATGAGTGAG
CTAACTCACATTAATTGCGTTGCGCTCACTGCCCGCTTTCCAGTCGGGAAACCTGTCGTGCCAGCTGCAT
TAATGAATCGGCCAACGCGCGGGGAGAGGCGGTTTGCGTATTGGGCGCTCTTCCGCTTCCTCGCTCACTG
ACTCGCTGCGCTCGGTCGTTCGGCTGCGGCGAGCGGTATCAGCTCACTCAAAGGCGGTAATACGGTTATC
CACAGAATCAGGGGATAACGCAGGAAAGAACATGTGAGCAAAAGGCCAGCAAAAGGCCAGGAACCGTAAA
AAGGCCGCGTTGCTGGCGTTTTTCCATAGGCTCCGCCCCCCTGACGAGCATCACAAAAATCGACGCTCAA
GTCAGAGGTGGCGAAACCCGACAGGACTATAAAGATACCAGGCGTTTCCCCCTGGAAGCTCCCTCGTGCG
CTCTCCTGTTCCGACCCTGCCGCTTACCGGATACCTGTCCGCCTTTCTCCCTTCGGGAAGCGTGGCGCTT
TCTCAATGCTCACGCTGTAGGTATCTCAGTTCGGTGTAGGTCGTTCGCTCCAAGCTGGGCTGTGTGCACG
AACCCCCCGTTCAGCCCGACCGCTGCGCCTTATCCGGTAACTATCGTCTTGAGTCCAACCCGGTAAGACA
CGACTTATCGCCACTGGCAGCAGCCACTGGTAACAGGATTAGCAGAGCGAGGTATGTAGGCGGTGCTACA
GAGTTCTTGAAGTGGTGGCCTAACTACGGCTACACTAGAAGGACAGTATTTGGTATCTGCGCTCTGCTGA
AGCCAGTTACCTTCGGAAAAAGAGTTGGTAGCTCTTGATCCGGCAAACAAACCACCGCTGGTAGCGGTGG
TTTTTTTGTTTGCAAGCAGCAGATTACGCGCAGAAAAAAAGGATCTCAAGAAGATCCTTTGATCTTTTCT
ACGGGGTCTGACGCTCAGTGGAACGAAAACTCACGTTAAGGGATTTTGGTCATGAGATTATCAAAAAGGA
TCTTCACCTAGATCCTTTTAAATTAAAAATGAAGTTTTAAATCAATCTAAAGTATATATGAGTAAACTTG
GTCTGACAGTTACCAATGCTTAATCAGTGAGGCACCTATCTCAGCGATCTGTCTATTTCGTTCATCCATA
GTTGCCTGACTCCCCGTCGTGTAGATAACTACGATACGGGAGGGCTTACCATCTGGCCCCAGTGCTGCAA
TGATACCGCGAGACCCACGCTCACCGGCTCCAGATTTATCAGCAATAAACCAGCCAGCCGGAAGGGCCGA
GCGCAGAAGTGGTCCTGCAACTTTATCCGCCTCCATCCAGTCTATTAATTGTTGCCGGGAAGCTAGAGTA
AGTAGTTCGCCAGTTAATAGTTTGCGCAACGTTGTTGCCATTGCTACAGGCATCGTGGTGTCACGCTCGT
CGTTTGGTATGGCTTCATTCAGCTCCGGTTCCCAACGATCAAGGCGAGTTACATGATCCCCCATGTTGTG
CAAAAAAGCGGTTAGCTCCTTCGGTCCTCCGATCGTTGTCAGAAGTAAGTTGGCCGCAGTGTTATCACTC
ATGGTTATGGCAGCACTGCATAATTCTCTTACTGTCATGCCATCCGTAAGATGCTTTTCTGTGACTGGTG
AGTACTCAACCAAGTCATTCTGAGAATAGTGTATGCGGCGACCGAGTTGCTCTTGCCCGGCGTCAATACG
GGATAATACCGCGCCACATAGCAGAACTTTAAAAGTGCTCATCATTGGAAAACGTTCTTCGGGGCGAAAA
CTCTCAAGGATCTTACCGCTGTTGAGATCCAGTTCGATGTAACCCACTCGTGCACCCAACTGATCTTCAG
CATCTTTTACTTTCACCAGCGTTTCTGGGTGAGCAAAAACAGGAAGGCAAAATGCCGCAAAAAAGGGAAT
AAGGGCGACACGGAAATGTTGAATACTCATACTCTTCCTTTTTCAATATTATTGAAGCATTTATCAGGGT
TATTGTCTCATGAGCGGATACATATTTGAATGTATTTAGAAAAATAAACAAATAGGGGTTCCGCGCACAT
TTCCCCGAAAAGTGCCACCTGACGTC
Features (pLannotate 1.2.2; 22 found; start..end, strand, type, name):
     36..80      -  misc_feature   bom (fragment): basis of mobility region from pBR322
    235..614     +  enhancer       CMV enhancer: human cytomegalovirus immediate early enhancer
    615..818     +  promoter       CMV promoter: human cytomegalovirus (CMV) immediate early promoter
    814..847     +  LTR            5' LTR (truncated) (fragment): truncated 5' long terminal repeat (LTR) from HIV-1
    863..881     +  promoter       T7 promoter: promoter for bacteriophage T7 RNA polymerase
    911..935     +  protein_bind   attB1: mutant version of attB; recombination site for the Gateway® BP reaction BP Clonase™
    956..2020    +  CDS            WNT3: WNT3_HUMAN - Also known as INT4. Experimental evidence at protein level: Swiss-Prot protein existence level 1. Ligand for members of the frizzled family of seven transmembrane receptors (Probable). Functions in the canonical Wnt signaling pathway that results in activation of transcription factors of the TCF/LEF family (PubMed:26902720). Required for normal gastrulation, formation of the primitive streak, and for the formation of the mesoderm during early embryogenesis. Required for normal formation of the apical ectodermal ridge (By similarity). Required for normal embryonic development, and
   2027..2068    +  CDS            V5 tag: epitope tag from simian virus 5
   2152..2200    +  polyA_signal   HSV TK poly(A) signal: herpes simplex virus thymidine kinase polyadenylation signal (Cole and Stacy, 1985)
   2291..2307    -  polyA_signal   bGH poly(A) signal (fragment): bovine growth hormone polyadenylation signal
   2402..2830    +  rep_origin     f1 ori (sequence partly withheld): f1 bacteriophage origin of replication; arrow indicates direction of (+) strand synthesis
   2844..3173    +  promoter       SV40 promoter: SV40 enhancer and early promoter
   3240..4031    +  CDS            neo: KKA2_KLEPN - Also known as kan, nptII. Experimental evidence at protein level: Swiss-Prot protein existence level 1. Resistance to kanamycin, neomycin, paromomycin, ribostamycin, butirosin and gentamicin B. From Klebsiella pneumoniae.
   4057..4215    +  CDS            ble (fragment): BLE_KLEPN - Experimental evidence at protein level: Swiss-Prot protein existence level 1. Binding protein with a strong affinity to the bleomycin family of antibiotics. Binds to CL990; an antimitotic-antibiotic compound. From Klebsiella pneumoniae.
   4210..4331    +  polyA_signal   SV40 poly(A) signal: SV40 polyadenylation signal
   4404..4420    -  protein_bind   lac operator: The lac repressor binds to the lac operator to inhibit transcription in E. coli. This inhibition can be relieved by adding lactose or isopropyl-β-D-thiogalactopyranoside (IPTG). lac repressor encoded by lacI
   4428..4458    -  promoter       lac promoter: promoter for the E. coli lac operon
   4473..4494    -  protein_bind   CAP binding site: CAP binding activates transcription in the presence of cAMP. E. coli catabolite activator protein
   4507..4599    -  CDS            lacI (fragment): lac repressor; lacI; The lac repressor binds to the lac operator to inhibit transcription in E. coli. This inhibition can be relieved by adding lactose or isopropyl-β-D-thiogalactopyranoside (IPTG).
   4782..5370    -  rep_origin     ori: high-copy-number ColE1/pMB1/pBR322/pUC origin of replication
   5541..6401    -  CDS            AmpR: β-lactamase; bla; confers resistance to ampicillin, carbenicillin, and related antibiotics
   6402..6506    -  promoter       AmpR promoter: bla
