[The description below was written by a language model from this plasmid's Addgene catalogue record and pLannotate feature annotations shown in this document.]
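Description:
Active Wnt3-V5 is a mammalian expression plasmid built by Gateway recombination into the pcDNA3.2/V5-DEST backbone, carrying the human WNT3 coding sequence fused at its C terminus to a V5 epitope tag. The depositor's full sequence is 6,537 nt, smaller than the listed empty destination vector, which is consistent with the Gateway selection cassette being replaced by the insert. In bacteria the plasmid replicates from a high-copy ColE1/pUC-type origin and is selected with ampicillin through the β-lactamase gene and its own promoter. An f1 origin is also present, as are small annotated fragments (bom, lac promoter/operator, lacI, ble, bGH poly(A) and an HIV-1 LTR-like stretch) that appear to be backbone remnants or short sequence matches rather than functional parts.

Expression of the payload is driven by the human cytomegalovirus immediate early enhancer and promoter, followed by a T7 promoter that can be used for in vitro transcription, and an attB1 site left from the recombination reaction. The WNT3 open reading frame runs directly into the V5 tag, and the transcript is terminated by the herpes simplex virus thymidine kinase polyadenylation signal. A separate cassette, with the SV40 enhancer/early promoter driving the neomycin phosphotransferase gene and ending in an SV40 poly(A) signal, allows G418 selection of stably transfected mammalian cells.

WNT3 is a secreted ligand for Frizzled receptors that activates canonical Wnt signalling through TCF/LEF transcription factors. The name and the associated study on disulfide bond requirements of Wnt ligands suggest the construct is intended to produce a signalling-competent tagged WNT3 that can be detected with anti-V5 antibodies, for example in transfection-based expression, secretion or pathway activity experiments.
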