Addgene plasmid #43811: Active Wnt3-V5
Depositing lab: Xi He. Depositing organization: Boston Children's Hospital. Publication: Disulfide Bond Requirements for Active Wnt Ligands. MacDonald BT, Hien A, Zhang X, Iranloye O, Virshup DM, Waterman ML, He X. J Biol Chem. 2014 May 19. pii: jbc.M114.575027. 10.1074/jbc.M114.575027 PubMed 24841207.
Backbone
  Vector backbone: pcDNA3.2/V5-DEST
  Backbone manufacturer: Invitrogen
  Backbone size w/o insert (bp): 7711
  Vector type: Mammalian Expression
  Selectable markers: Neomycin (select with G418)
Growth in bacteria
  Bacterial resistance: Ampicillin, 100 μg/mL
  Growth temperature: 37°C
  Growth strain: DH5alpha
  Copy number: High Copy
Gene/Insert
  Gene/Insert name: WNT3
  Species: H. sapiens (human)
  Entrez Gene: WNT3 (a.k.a. INT4, TETAMS)
  Promoter: CMV
  Tag / fusion protein: V5 (C terminal on insert)
  Cloning method: Gateway Cloning
  Sequencing primers: 5′ CMV-F; 3′ TK-pA-R
Terms and licenses: Academic/Nonprofit Terms; Industry Terms: Not Available to Industry
How to cite: Active Wnt3-V5 was a gift from Xi He (Addgene plasmid # 43811 ; http://n2t.net/addgene:43811 ; RRID:Addgene_43811)
