>Addgene plasmid #43811 | Active Wnt3-V5 | addgene partial sequence | sequence record 59686 | TK-pA-R 5'-ttgtctccttccgtgtttca-3'
ATTACTAACCGGTACGCGTAGAATCGAGACCGAGGAGAGGGTTAGGGATAGGCTTACCTCCGCCCTTGCA
GGTGTGCACGTCGTAGATGCGAATACACTCCTGGCAGCTGACGTAGCAGCACCAGTGGAAGATGCAGTGG
CATTTTTCCTTCCGCTTCTCCGTCCTCGTGTTGTGGCCCCGGCCACAGCAGAGCAGATCGCAGCCATCGA
TGCCGTGGGAGGTGACATTGCAAGTCCGGTCCCTTGTGCCAAAGGAACCCGTCTCTGGGTTGGGCTCACA
AAAGTTGGGGGAGTTCTCGTAGTAGACCAGGTCCCTCTCCGTGGGTGGCTTGAAGAGCGAGTACTTGGCC
CGGAGGGTCTCCACCCAGCCTCGGGACTCACGGTGCTTCTCTACTACCATCTCCGAGGCGCTGTCATACT
TGTCCTTGAGGAAGTCACCGATGGCACGGAAGTCAGGCTGCGCCCACCAGCAGGTCTTCACCTCACAGCT
GCCCGACAGCCCGTGGCACTTGCATTTGAGGTGCATGTGGTCCAGGATAGTCGTGCGGCCCGCCTCGTTG
TTGTGCTTGTTCATGGCCGAGCGCGCGTCCGGCCTGTTCTCGCGCGCATCCGCGAACTCCCTGGACACTA
ACACGCCGAAGTCAGCGTCCTCGCTGCAGCCGCCCCACTTCCAGCCTTCGCCAGGCGGCCCCTTATGATG
CGAGTCACAGCCGCAAATGGTGGAGGTGCCCTCGGCGCAGGAGCGGGTGACGGCGAAGGCCACGCCGGCC
GA
